LOCUS       Exported 3321 bp ds-DNA circular SYN 12-MAY-2021
DEFINITION  pMVP L1-L4 entry plasmid, contains CMV promoter for 3-component
            MultiSite Gateway Pro assembly.
ACCESSION   .
VERSION     .
KEYWORDS    HB401: pMVP (L1-L4) CMV promoter
SOURCE      synthetic DNA construct
  ORGANISM  synthetic DNA construct
REFERENCE   1 (bases 1 to 3321)
  AUTHORS   Haldeman JM, Conway AE, Arlotto ME, Slentz DH, Muoio DM, Becker TC,
            Newgard CB
  TITLE     Creation of versatile cloning platforms for transgene expression and
            dCas9-based epigenome editing.
  JOURNAL   Nucleic Acids Res. 2018 Dec 27. pii: 5264291. doi:
            10.1093/nar/gky1286.
  PUBMED    30590691
REFERENCE   2 (bases 1 to 3321)
  AUTHORS   .
  TITLE     Direct Submission
  JOURNAL   Exported May 12, 2021 from SnapGene Server 1.1.58
            http://www.snapgene.com
FEATURES             Location/Qualifiers
     source          1..3321
                     /organism="synthetic DNA construct"
                     /mol_type="other DNA"
     primer_bind     92..109
                     /label=L4440
                     /note="L4440 vector, forward primer"
     terminator      268..295
                     /label=rrnB T2 terminator
                     /note="transcription terminator T2 from the E. coli rrnB
                     gene"
     terminator      387..473
                     /gene="Escherichia coli rrnB"
                     /label=rrnB T1 terminator
                     /note="transcription terminator T1 from the E. coli rrnB
                     gene"
     primer_bind     522..544
                     /label=M13/pUC Forward
                     /note="In lacZ gene"
     primer_bind     536..553
                     /label=M13 Forward
                     /note="In lacZ gene. Also called M13-F20 or M13 (-21)
                     Forward"
     primer_bind     537..553
                     /label=M13 fwd
                     /note="common sequencing primer, one of multiple similar
                     variants"
     protein_bind    569..668
                     /gene="mutant version of attL"
                     /label=attL1
                     /bound_moiety="LR Clonase(TM)"
                     /note="recombination site for the Gateway(R) LR reaction"
     enhancer        824..1203
                     /label=CMV enhancer
                     /note="human cytomegalovirus immediate early enhancer"
     promoter        1204..1407
                     /label=CMV promoter
                     /note="human cytomegalovirus (CMV) immediate early
                     promoter"
     primer_bind     1358..1378
                     /label=CMV-F
                     /note="Human CMV immediate early promoter, forward primer"
     primer_bind     1404..1428
                     /label=LNCX
                     /note="Human CMV promoter, forward primer"
     protein_bind    complement(1436..1531)
                     /gene="mutant version of attL"
                     /label=attL4
                     /bound_moiety="LR Clonase(TM)"
                     /note="recombination site for the Gateway(R) LR reaction"
     primer_bind     complement(1562..1581)
                     /label=T7
                     /note="T7 promoter, forward primer"
     promoter        complement(1563..1581)
                     /label=T7 promoter
                     /note="promoter for bacteriophage T7 RNA polymerase"
     primer_bind     complement(1586..1602)
                     /label=M13 rev
                     /note="common sequencing primer, one of multiple similar
                     variants"
     primer_bind     complement(1586..1602)
                     /label=M13 Reverse
                     /note="In lacZ gene. Also called M13-rev"
     primer_bind     complement(1704..1723)
                     /label=pENTR-R
                     /note="pENTR vectors, reverse primer"
     CDS             1715..2524
                     /codon_start=1
                     /gene="aph(3')-Ia"
                     /product="aminoglycoside phosphotransferase"
                     /label=KanR
                     /note="confers resistance to kanamycin in bacteria or G418
                     (Geneticin(R)) in eukaryotes"
                     /translation="MSHIQRETSRPRLNSNMDADLYGYKWARDNVGQSGATIYRLYGKP
                     DAPELFLKHGKGSVANDVTDEMVRLNWLTEFMPLPTIKHFIRTPDDAWLLTTAIPGKTA
                     FQVLEEYPDSGENIVDALAVFLRRLHSIPVCNCPFNSDRVFRLAQAQSRMNNGLVDASD
                     FDDERNGWPVEQVWKEMHKLLPFSPDSVVTHGDFSLDNLIFDEGKLIGCIDVGRVGIAD
                     RYQDLAILWNCLGEFSPSLQKRLFQKYGIDNPDMNKLQFHLMLDEFF"
     primer_bind     complement(1782..1801)
                     /label=Kan-R
                     /note="Kanamycin resistance gene, reverse primer"
     rep_origin      2671..3259
                     /direction=RIGHT
                     /label=ori
                     /note="high-copy-number ColE1/pMB1/pBR322/pUC origin of
                     replication"
     primer_bind     3160..3179
                     /label=pBR322ori-F
                     /note="pBR322 origin, forward primer"
ORIGIN
        1 ctttcctgcg ttatcccctg attctgtgga taaccgtatt accgcctttg agtgagctga
       61 taccgctcgc cgcagccgaa cgaccgagcg cagcgagtca gtgagcgagg aagcggaaga
      121 gcgcccaata cgcaaaccgc ctctccccgc gcgttggccg attcattaat gcagctggca
      181 cgacaggttt cccgactgga aagcgggcag tgagcgcaac gcaattaata cgcgtaccgc
      241 tagccaggaa gagtttgtag aaacgcaaaa aggccatccg tcaggatggc cttctgctta
      301 gtttgatgcc tggcagttta tggcgggcgt cctgcccgcc accctccggg ccgttgcttc
      361 acaacgttca aatccgctcc cggcggattt gtcctactca ggagagcgtt caccgacaaa
      421 caacagataa aacgaaaggc ccagtcttcc gactgagcct ttcgttttat ttgatgcctg
      481 gcagttccct actctcgcgt taacgctagc atggatgttt tcccagtcac gacgttgtaa
      541 aacgacggcc agtcttaagc tcgggcccca aataatgatt ttattttgac tgatagtgac
      601 ctgttcgttg caacaaattg atgagcaatg cttttttata atgccaactt tgtacaaaaa
      661 agcaggctta cgatctatac attgaatcaa tattggcaat tagccatatt agtcattggt
      721 tatatagcat aaatcaatat tggctattgg ccattgcata cgttgtatct atatcataat
      781 atgtacattt atattggctc atgtccaata tgaccgccat gttgacattg attattgact
      841 agttattaat agtaatcaat tacggggtca ttagttcata gcccatatat ggagttccgc
      901 gttacataac ttacggtaaa tggcccgcct ggctgaccgc ccaacgaccc ccgcccattg
      961 acgtcaataa tgacgtatgt tcccatagta acgccaatag ggactttcca ttgacgtcaa
     1021 tgggtggagt atttacggta aactgcccac ttggcagtac atcaagtgta tcatatgcca
     1081 agtccgcccc ctattgacgt caatgacggt aaatggcccg cctggcatta tgcccagtac
     1141 atgaccttac gggactttcc tacttggcag tacatctacg tattagtcat cgctattacc
     1201 atggtgatgc ggttttggca gtacaccaat gggcgtggat agcggtttga ctcacgggga
     1261 tttccaagtc tccaccccat tgacgtcaat gggagtttgt tttggcacca aaatcaacgg
     1321 gactttccaa aatgtcgtaa taaccccgcc ccgttgacgc aaatgggcgg taggcgtgta
     1381 cggtgggagg tctatataag cagagctcgt ttagtgaacc gtcagatccg gcacccaact
     1441 tttctataca aagttggcat tataagaaag cattgcttat caatttgttg caacgaacag
     1501 gtcactatca gtcaaaataa aatcattatt tgccatccag ctgcagggcg gccgcgatat
     1561 cccctatagt gagtcgtatt acatggtcat agctgtttcc tggcagctct ggcccgtgtc
     1621 tcaaaatctc tgatgttaca ttgcacaaga taaaaatata tcatcatgaa caataaaact
     1681 gtctgcttac ataaacagta atacaagggg tgttatgagc catattcaac gggaaacgtc
     1741 gaggccgcga ttaaattcca acatggatgc tgatttatat gggtataaat gggctcgcga
     1801 taatgtcggg caatcaggtg cgacaatcta tcgcttgtat gggaagcccg atgcgccaga
     1861 gttgtttctg aaacatggca aaggtagcgt tgccaatgat gttacagatg agatggtcag
     1921 actaaactgg ctgacggaat ttatgcctct tccgaccatc aagcatttta tccgtactcc
     1981 tgatgatgca tggttactca ccactgcgat ccccggaaaa acagcattcc aggtattaga
     2041 agaatatcct gattcaggtg aaaatattgt tgatgcgctg gcagtgttcc tgcgccggtt
     2101 gcattcgatt cctgtttgta attgtccttt taacagcgat cgcgtatttc gtctcgctca
     2161 ggcgcaatca cgaatgaata acggtttggt tgatgcgagt gattttgatg acgagcgtaa
     2221 tggctggcct gttgaacaag tctggaaaga aatgcataaa cttttgccat tctcaccgga
     2281 ttcagtcgtc actcatggtg atttctcact tgataacctt atttttgacg aggggaaatt
     2341 aataggttgt attgatgttg gacgagtcgg aatcgcagac cgataccagg atcttgccat
     2401 cctatggaac tgcctcggtg agttttctcc ttcattacag aaacggcttt ttcaaaaata
     2461 tggtattgat aatcctgata tgaataaatt gcagtttcat ttgatgctcg atgagttttt
     2521 ctaatcagaa ttggttaatt ggttgtaaca ctggcagagc attacgctga cttgacggga
     2581 cggcgcaagc tcatgaccaa aatcccttaa cgtgagttac gcgtcgttcc actgagcgtc
     2641 agaccccgta gaaaagatca aaggatcttc ttgagatcct ttttttctgc gcgtaatctg
     2701 ctgcttgcaa acaaaaaaac caccgctacc agcggtggtt tgtttgccgg atcaagagct
     2761 accaactctt tttccgaagg taactggctt cagcagagcg cagataccaa atactgttct
     2821 tctagtgtag ccgtagttag gccaccactt caagaactct gtagcaccgc ctacatacct
     2881 cgctctgcta atcctgttac cagtggctgc tgccagtggc gataagtcgt gtcttaccgg
     2941 gttggactca agacgatagt taccggataa ggcgcagcgg tcgggctgaa cggggggttc
     3001 gtgcacacag cccagcttgg agcgaacgac ctacaccgaa ctgagatacc tacagcgtga
     3061 gctatgagaa agcgccacgc ttcccgaagg gagaaaggcg gacaggtatc cggtaagcgg
     3121 cagggtcgga acaggagagc gcacgaggga gcttccaggg ggaaacgcct ggtatcttta
     3181 tagtcctgtc gggtttcgcc acctctgact tgagcgtcga tttttgtgat gctcgtcagg
     3241 ggggcggagc ctatggaaaa acgccagcaa cgcggccttt ttacggttcc tggccttttg
     3301 ctggcctttt gctcacatgt t
//
