[The description below was written by a language model from this plasmid's Addgene catalogue record and the feature table of its GenBank file.]
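Description:
HB401: pMVP (L1-L4) CMV promoter is a Gateway entry plasmid from the pMVP modular cloning platform, built on the Invitrogen pDONR221 P1-P4 backbone. The 3,321 bp circular construct is not an expression vector in its own right. It is a bacterial "parts" plasmid that donates a promoter module to a destination vector. It replicates in E. coli from a high-copy ColE1/pUC-type origin and is selected with kanamycin through the aph(3')-Ia (KanR) gene. The rrnB T1 and T2 transcription terminators lie upstream of the cloning region, where they insulate the insert from read-through transcription originating in the backbone.

The payload is a roughly 764 bp insert carrying the human cytomegalovirus immediate-early enhancer followed directly by the CMV immediate-early promoter, a strong constitutive regulatory unit widely used for expression in mammalian cells. This cassette is flanked by attL1 on one side and an oppositely oriented attL4 on the other. In a MultiSite Gateway Pro LR Clonase reaction, these sites fix both the position and the orientation of the fragment. The L1-L4 element takes the first position in a three-component assembly, so the CMV promoter ends up upstream of modules supplied by two companion entry plasmids with compatible att sites. The record does not specify those partner modules or the destination vectors. M13 forward and reverse primer sites, together with a T7 promoter site in the backbone, flank the att-bounded region and allow the insert to be checked by sequencing. According to the record, the plasmid's purpose is assembly of transgene expression constructs within the pMVP system, which the associated publication also links to dCas9-based epigenome editing.
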