Addgene plasmid #121686: HB401: pMVP (L1-L4) CMV promoter
Purpose: pMVP L1-L4 entry plasmid, contains CMV promoter for 3-component MultiSite Gateway Pro assembly
Depositing lab: Christopher Newgard. Depositing organization: Duke University. Publication: Creation of versatile cloning platforms for transgene expression and dCas9-based epigenome editing. Haldeman JM, Conway AE, Arlotto ME, Slentz DH, Muoio DM, Becker TC, Newgard CB. Nucleic Acids Res. 2018 Dec 27. pii: 5264291. doi: 10.1093/nar/gky1286. PubMed 30590691.
Backbone
  Vector backbone: pDONR221 P1-P4
  Backbone manufacturer: Invitrogen
  Backbone size w/o insert (bp): 2557
  Vector type: Synthetic Biology ; pMVP Gateway Entry Plasmid
Growth in bacteria
  Bacterial resistance: Kanamycin, 50 μg/mL
  Growth temperature: 37°C
  Growth strain: DH5alpha
  Copy number: High Copy
Gene/Insert
  Gene/Insert name: CMV promoter
  Species: Synthetic
  Insert size (bp): 764
  Cloning method: Gateway Cloning
  Sequencing primers: 5′ M13F; 3′ M13R
Terms and licenses: Academic/Nonprofit Terms; Industry Terms: Not Available to Industry
How to cite: HB401: pMVP (L1-L4) CMV promoter was a gift from Christopher Newgard (Addgene plasmid # 121686 ; http://n2t.net/addgene:121686 ; RRID:Addgene_121686)
